>Addgene plasmid #37086 | pAAV-Ef1a-DO-ChETA-EYFP-WPRE-pA | depositor full sequence | sequence record 50206 | pAAV-Ef1a-DO-ChETA-EYFP-WPRE-pA sequence 7300 bps
CCTGCAGGCAGCTGCGCGCTCGCTCGCTCACTGAGGCCGCCCGGGCAAAGCCCGGGCGTCGGGCGACCTT
TGGTCGCCCGGCCTCAGTGAGCGAGCGAGCGCGCAGAGAGGGAGTGGCCAACTCCATCACTAGGGGTTCC
TGCGGCCGCACGCGTAAGCTTTGCAAAGATGGATAAAGTTTTAAACAGAGAGGAATCTTTGCAGCTAATG
GACCTTCTAGGTCTTGAAAGGAGTGGGAATTGGCTCCGGTGCCCGTCAGTGGGCAGAGCGCACATCGCCC
ACAGTCCCCGAGAAGTTGGGGGGAGGGGTCGGCAATTGAACCGGTGCCTAGAGAAGGTGGCGCGGGGTAA
ACTGGGAAAGTGATGTCGTGTACTGGCTCCGCCTTTTTCCCGAGGGTGGGGGAGAACCGTATATAAGTGC
AGTAGTCGCCGTGAACGTTCTTTTTCGCAACGGGTTTGCCGCCAGAACACAGGTAAGTGCCGTGTGTGGT
TCCCGCGGGCCTGGCCTCTTTACGGGTTATGGCCCTTGCGTGCCTTGAATTACTTCCACTGGCTGCAGTA
CGTGATTCTTGATCCCGAGCTTCGGGTTGGAAGTGGGTGGGAGAGTTCGAGGCCTTGCGCTTAAGGAGCC
CCTTCGCCTCGTGCTTGAGTTGAGGCCTGGCCTGGGCGCTGGGGCCGCCGCGTGCGAATCTGGTGGCACC
TTCGCGCCTGTCTCGCTGCTTTCGATAAGTCTCTAGCCATTTAAAATTTTTGATGACCTGCTGCGACGCT
TTTTTTCTGGCAAGATAGTCTTGTAAATGCGGGCCAAGATCTGCACACTGGTATTTCGGTTTTTGGGGCC
GCGGGCGGCGACGGGGCCCGTGCGTCCCAGCGCACATGTTCGGCGAGGCGGGGCCTGCGAGCGCGGCCAC
CGAGAATCGGACGGGGGTAGTCTCAAGCTGGCCGGCCTGCTCTGGTGCCTGGCCTCGCGCCGCCGTGTAT
CGCCCCGCCCTGGGCGGCAAGGCTGGCCCGGTCGGCACCAGTTGCGTGAGCGGAAAGATGGCCGCTTCCC
GGCCCTGCTGCAGGGAGCTCAAAATGGAGGACGCGGCGCTCGGGAGAGCGGGCGGGTGAGTCACCCACAC
AAAGGAAAAGGGCCTTTCCGTCCTCAGCCGTCGCTTCATGTGACTCCACGGAGTACCGGGCGCCGTCCAG
GCACCTCGATTAGTTCTCGAGCTTTTGGAGTACGTCGTCTTTAGGTTGGGGGGAGGGGTTTTATGCGATG
GAGTTTCCCCACACTGAGTGGGTGGAGACTGAAGTTAGGCCAGCTTGGCACTTGATGTAATTCTCCTTGG
AATTTGCCCTTTTTGAGTTTGGATCTTGGTTCATTCTCAAGCCTCAGACAGTGGTTCAAAGTTTTTTTCT
TCCATTTCAGGTGTCGTGAGGTACCGGATCCTCTAGAGTCGACTCCGGAATAACTTCGTATAGGATACTT
TATACGAAGTTATGCAGAATGGTAGCTGGATTGTAGCTGCTATTAGCAATATGAAACCTCTTAATAACTT
CGTATAGCATACATTATACGAAGTTATGGCGCGCCTTATCTAGATTTAGCCACCATGGACTATGGCGGCG
CTTTGTCTGCCGTCGGACGCGAACTTTTGTTCGTTACTAATCCTGTGGTGGTGAACGGGTCCGTCCTGGT
CCCTGAGGATCAATGTTACTGTGCCGGATGGATTGAATCTCGCGGCACGAACGGCGCTCAGACCGCGTCA
AATGTCCTGCAGTGGCTTGCAGCAGGATTCAGCATTTTGCTGCTGATGTTCTATGCCTACCAAACCTGGA
AATCTACATGCGGCTGGGAGGAGATCTATGTGTGCGCCATTGAAATGGTTAAGGTGATTCTCGAGTTCTT
TTTTGAGTTTAAGAATCCCTCTATGCTCTACCTTGCCACAGGACACCGGGTGCAGTGGCTGCGCTATGCA
ACCTGGCTGCTCACTTGTCCTGTCATCCTTATCCGCCTGAGCAACCTCACCGGCCTGAGCAACGACTACA
GCAGGAGAACCATGGGACTCCTTGTCTCAGACATCGGGACTATCGTGTGGGGGGCTACCAGCGCCATGGC
AACCGGCTATGTTAAAGTCATCTTCTTTTGTCTTGGATTGTGCTATGGCGCGAACACATTTTTTCACGCC
GCCAAAGCATATATCGAGGGTTATCATACTGTGCCAAAGGGTCGGTGCCGCCAGGTCGTGACCGGCATGG
CATGGCTGTTTTTCGTGAGCTGGGGTATGTTCCCAATTCTCTTCATTTTGGGGCCCGAAGGTTTTGGCGT
CCTGAGCGTCTATGGCTCCACCGTAGGTCACACGATTATTGATCTGATGAGTAAAAATTGTTGGGGGTTG
TTGGGACACTACCTGCGCGTCCTGATCCACGAGCACATATTGATTCACGGAGATATCCGCAAAACCACCA
AACTGAACATCGGCGGAACGGAGATCGAGGTCGAGACTCTCGTCGAAGACGAAGCCGAGGCCGGAGCCGT
GCCAGCGGCCGCCACCATGGTGAGCAAGGGCGAGGAGCTGTTCACCGGGGTGGTGCCCATCCTGGTCGAG
CTGGACGGCGACGTAAACGGCCACAAGTTCAGCGTGTCCGGCGAGGGCGAGGGCGATGCCACCTACGGCA
AGCTGACCCTGAAGTTCATCTGCACCACCGGCAAGCTGCCCGTGCCCTGGCCCACCCTCGTGACCACCTT
CGGCTACGGCCTGCAGTGCTTCGCCCGCTACCCCGACCACATGAAGCAGCACGACTTCTTCAAGTCCGCC
ATGCCCGAAGGCTACGTCCAGGAGCGCACCATCTTCTTCAAGGACGACGGCAACTACAAGACCCGCGCCG
AGGTGAAGTTCGAGGGCGACACCCTGGTGAACCGCATCGAGCTGAAGGGCATCGACTTCAAGGAGGACGG
CAACATCCTGGGGCACAAGCTGGAGTACAACTACAACAGCCACAACGTCTATATCATGGCCGACAAGCAG
AAGAACGGCATCAAGGTGAACTTCAAGATCCGCCACAACATCGAGGACGGCAGCGTGCAGCTCGCCGACC
ACTACCAGCAGAACACCCCCATCGGCGACGGCCCCGTGCTGCTGCCCGACAACCACTACCTGAGCTACCA
GTCCGCCCTGAGCAAAGACCCCAACGAGAAGCGCGATCACATGGTCCTGCTGGAGTTCGTGACCGCCGCC
GGGATCACTCTCGGCATGGACGAGCTGTACAAGTAAGGTGGCGGTGGCGACCGGTAGCGCTAGCATAACT
TCGTATAAAGTATCCTATACGAAGTTATTTGCCTTAACCCAGAAATTATCACTGTTATTCTTTAGAATGG
TGCAAAGAATAACTTCGTATAATGTATGCTATACGAAGTTATGAATTCGATATCAAGCTTATCGATAATC
AACCTCTGGATTACAAAATTTGTGAAAGATTGACTGGTATTCTTAACTATGTTGCTCCTTTTACGCTATG
TGGATACGCTGCTTTAATGCCTTTGTATCATGCTATTGCTTCCCGTATGGCTTTCATTTTCTCCTCCTTG
TATAAATCCTGGTTGCTGTCTCTTTATGAGGAGTTGTGGCCCGTTGTCAGGCAACGTGGCGTGGTGTGCA
CTGTGTTTGCTGACGCAACCCCCACTGGTTGGGGCATTGCCACCACCTGTCAGCTCCTTTCCGGGACTTT
CGCTTTCCCCCTCCCTATTGCCACGGCGGAACTCATCGCCGCCTGCCTTGCCCGCTGCTGGACAGGGGCT
CGGCTGTTGGGCACTGACAATTCCGTGGTGTTGTCGGGGAAATCATCGTCCTTTCCTTGGCTGCTCGCCT
ATGTTGCCACCTGGATTCTGCGCGGGACGTCCTTCTGCTACGTCCCTTCGGCCCTCAATCCAGCGGACCT
TCCTTCCCGCGGCCTGCTGCCGGCTCTGCGGCCTCTTCCGCGTCTTCGCCTTCGCCCTCAGACGAGTCGG
ATCTCCCTTTGGGCCGCCTCCCCGCATCGATACCGAGCGCTGCTCGAGAGATCTACGGGTGGCATCCCTG
TGACCCCTCCCCAGTGCCTCTCCTGGCCCTGGAAGTTGCCACTCCAGTGCCCACCAGCCTTGTCCTAATA
AAATTAAGTTGCATCATTTTGTCTGACTAGGTGTCCTTCTATAATATTATGGGGTGGAGGGGGGTGGTAT
GGAGCAAGGGGCAAGTTGGGAAGACAACCTGTAGGGCCTGCGGGGTCTATTGGGAACCAAGCTGGAGTGC
AGTGGCACAATCTTGGCTCACTGCAATCTCCGCCTCCTGGGTTCAAGCGATTCTCCTGCCTCAGCCTCCC
GAGTTGTTGGGATTCCAGGCATGCATGACCAGGCTCAGCTAATTTTTGTTTTTTTGGTAGAGACGGGGTT
TCACCATATTGGCCAGGCTGGTCTCCAACTCCTAATCTCAGGTGATCTACCCACCTTGGCCTCCCAAATT
GCTGGGATTACAGGCGTGAACCACTGCTCCCTTCCCTGTCCTTCTGATTTTGTAGGTAACCACGTGCGGA
CCGAGCGGCCGCAGGAACCCCTAGTGATGGAGTTGGCCACTCCCTCTCTGCGCGCTCGCTCGCTCACTGA
GGCCGGGCGACCAAAGGTCGCCCGACGCCCGGGCTTTGCCCGGGCGGCCTCAGTGAGCGAGCGAGCGCGC
AGCTGCCTGCAGGGGCGCCTGATGCGGTATTTTCTCCTTACGCATCTGTGCGGTATTTCACACCGCATA
[142 nt withheld, positions 4760-4901]
C
[141 nt withheld, positions 4903-5043]
CCTTTGACGTTGGAGTCCACGTTCTTT
[37 nt withheld, positions 5071-5107]
ACCCTATCTCGGGCTATTCTTTTGATTTATAAGGGATTTTGCCGATTTCGGCCTATTGGTTAAAAAATGA
GCTGATTTAACAAAAATTTAACGCGAATTTTAACAAAATATTAACGTTTACAATTTTATGGTGCACTCTC
AGTACAATCTGCTCTGATGCCGCATAGTTAAGCCAGCCCCGACACCCGCCAACACCCGCTGACGCGCCCT
GACGGGCTTGTCTGCTCCCGGCATCCGCTTACAGACAAGCTGTGACCGTCTCCGGGAGCTGCATGTGTCA
GAGGTTTTCACCGTCATCACCGAAACGCGCGAGACGAAAGGGCCTCGTGATACGCCTATTTTTATAGGTT
AATGTCATGATAATAATGGTTTCTTAGACGTCAGGTGGCACTTTTCGGGGAAATGTGCGCGGAACCCCTA
TTTGTTTATTTTTCTAAATACATTCAAATATGTATCCGCTCATGAGACAATAACCCTGATAAATGCTTCA
ATAATATTGAAAAAGGAAGAGTATGAGTATTCAACATTTCCGTGTCGCCCTTATTCCCTTTTTTGCGGCA
TTTTGCCTTCCTGTTTTTGCTCACCCAGAAACGCTGGTGAAAGTAAAAGATGCTGAAGATCAGTTGGGTG
CACGAGTGGGTTACATCGAACTGGATCTCAACAGCGGTAAGATCCTTGAGAGTTTTCGCCCCGAAGAACG
TTTTCCAATGATGAGCACTTTTAAAGTTCTGCTATGTGGCGCGGTATTATCCCGTATTGACGCCGGGCAA
GAGCAACTCGGTCGCCGCATACACTATTCTCAGAATGACTTGGTTGAGTACTCACCAGTCACAGAAAAGC
ATCTTACGGATGGCATGACAGTAAGAGAATTATGCAGTGCTGCCATAACCATGAGTGATAACACTGCGGC
CAACTTACTTCTGACAACGATCGGAGGACCGAAGGAGCTAACCGCTTTTTTGCACAACATGGGGGATCAT
GTAACTCGCCTTGATCGTTGGGAACCGGAGCTGAATGAAGCCATACCAAACGACGAGCGTGACACCACGA
TGCCTGTAGCAATGGCAACAACGTTGCGCAAACTATTAACTGGCGAACTACTTACTCTAGCTTCCCGGCA
ACAATTAATAGACTGGATGGAGGCGGATAAAGTTGCAGGACCACTTCTGCGCTCGGCCCTTCCGGCTGGC
TGGTTTATTGCTGATAAATCTGGAGCCGGTGAGCGTGGGTCTCGCGGTATCATTGCAGCACTGGGGCCAG
ATGGTAAGCCCTCCCGTATCGTAGTTATCTACACGACGGGGAGTCAGGCAACTATGGATGAACGAAATAG
ACAGATCGCTGAGATAGGTGCCTCACTGATTAAGCATTGGTAACTGTCAGACCAAGTTTACTCATATATA
CTTTAGATTGATTTAAAACTTCATTTTTAATTTAAAAGGATCTAGGTGAAGATCCTTTTTGATAATCTCA
TGACCAAAATCCCTTAACGTGAGTTTTCGTTCCACTGAGCGTCAGACCCCGTAGAAAAGATCAAAGGATC
TTCTTGAGATCCTTTTTTTCTGCGCGTAATCTGCTGCTTGCAAACAAAAAAACCACCGCTACCAGCGGTG
GTTTGTTTGCCGGATCAAGAGCTACCAACTCTTTTTCCGAAGGTAACTGGCTTCAGCAGAGCGCAGATAC
CAAATACTGTCCTTCTAGTGTAGCCGTAGTTAGGCCACCACTTCAAGAACTCTGTAGCACCGCCTACATA
CCTCGCTCTGCTAATCCTGTTACCAGTGGCTGCTGCCAGTGGCGATAAGTCGTGTCTTACCGGGTTGGAC
TCAAGACGATAGTTACCGGATAAGGCGCAGCGGTCGGGCTGAACGGGGGGTTCGTGCACACAGCCCAGCT
TGGAGCGAACGACCTACACCGAACTGAGATACCTACAGCGTGAGCTATGAGAAAGCGCCACGCTTCCCGA
AGGGAGAAAGGCGGACAGGTATCCGGTAAGCGGCAGGGTCGGAACAGGAGAGCGCACGAGGGAGCTTCCA
GGGGGAAACGCCTGGTATCTTTATAGTCCTGTCGGGTTTCGCCACCTCTGACTTGAGCGTCGATTTTTGT
GATGCTCGTCAGGGGGGCGGAGCCTATGGAAAAACGCCAGCAACGCGGCCTTTTTACGGTTCCTGGCCTT
TTGCTGGCCTTTTGCTCACATGT
Features (pLannotate 1.2.2; 25 found; start..end, strand, type, name):
      1..141     -  repeat_region  AAV2 ITR: inverted terminal repeat of adeno-associated virus serotype 2 inverted
    169..235     +  CDS            small t antigen (fragment): SV40 (simian virus 40) small t antigen
    261..472     +  promoter       EF-1α core promoter: core promoter for human elongation factor EF-1α
    473..581     +  intron         EF-1α intron A (fragment): intron upstream of the start codon of human EF-1α
   1207..1410    +  intron         EF-1α intron A: truncated intron upstream of the start codon of human EF-1α
   1426..1443    +  misc_feature   MCS (fragment): pUC18/19 multiple cloning site
   1450..1483    +  protein_bind   lox2272: Cre-mediated recombination occurs in the 8-bp core sequence (GGATACTT). lox2272 sites are compatible with each other, but incompatible with loxP or loxN sites (Lee and Saito, 1988). Cre recombinase
   1484..1533    -  intron         β-globin intron (fragment): internally truncated intron from human β-globin
   1534..1567    +  protein_bind   loxP: Cre-mediated recombination occurs in the 8-bp core sequence (GCATACAT). Cre recombinase
   1595..2521    +  CDS            ChR2(H134R): H134R mutant of an N-terminal fragment of channelrhodopsin-2 from the alga Chlamydomonas reinhardtii (Nagel et al., 2005) blue light-activated cation channel
   2537..3256    +  CDS            EYFP: enhanced YFP mammalian codon-optimized
   3285..3318    -  protein_bind   lox2272: Cre-mediated recombination occurs in the 8-bp core sequence (GGATACTT). lox2272 sites are compatible with each other, but incompatible with loxP or loxN sites (Lee and Saito, 1988). Cre recombinase
   3319..3368    -  intron         β-globin intron (fragment): internally truncated intron from human β-globin
   3369..3402    -  protein_bind   loxP: Cre-mediated recombination occurs in the 8-bp core sequence (GCATACAT). Cre recombinase
   3403..3427    +  misc_feature   MCS (fragment): pBluescript multiple cloning site
   3427..4015    +  misc_feature   WPRE: woodchuck hepatitis virus posttranscriptional regulatory element
   4047..4523    +  polyA_signal   hGH poly(A) signal: human growth hormone polyadenylation signal
   4563..4703    +  repeat_region  AAV2 ITR: inverted terminal repeat of adeno-associated virus serotype 2 inverted
   4708..4759    -  misc_feature   bom (fragment): basis of mobility region from pBR322
   4778..5158    +  rep_origin     M13 ori (sequence partly withheld): M13 bacteriophage origin of replication; arrow indicates direction of (+) strand synthesis
   5234..5283    -  misc_feature   bom (fragment): basis of mobility region from pBR322
   5385..5420    -  CDS            rop (fragment): Rop protein, which maintains plasmids at low copy number; rop
   5515..5619    +  promoter       AmpR promoter: bla
   5620..6480    +  CDS            AmpR: β-lactamase; bla; confers resistance to ampicillin, carbenicillin, and related antibiotics
   6651..7239    +  rep_origin     ori: high-copy-number ColE1/pMB1/pBR322/pUC origin of replication
