[The description below was written by a language model from this plasmid's Addgene catalogue record and pLannotate feature annotations shown in this document.]
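Description:
pAAV-Ef1a-DO-ChETA-EYFP-WPRE-pA is an adeno-associated virus transfer plasmid of about 7.3 kb, built on the pAAV-Ef1a-DIO-hChR2(H134R)-mCherry-WPRE-pA backbone. It is designed for "Cre-Off" optogenetic excitation. In bacteria it is maintained through a high-copy ColE1/pUC-type origin and selected with ampicillin via the β-lactamase gene; an M13 phage origin is also annotated. Two AAV2 inverted terminal repeats flank the expression cassette and define the segment that is packaged into recombinant AAV particles.

Between the ITRs, the human EF-1α promoter with its intron A drives a synthetic ChETA-EYFP fusion of roughly 1.7 kb, cloned between AscI and NheI sites. ChETA is a channelrhodopsin-2 variant with fast kinetics, and EYFP is fused to its C-terminus as a fluorescent marker. The automated annotation labels the opsin as ChR2(H134R), probably because that is the closest match in its reference set, whereas the catalogue entry specifies ChETA. A WPRE, which enhances transcript stability and expression, and a human growth hormone polyadenylation signal follow the coding region.

The cassette uses the double-floxed arrangement of lox2272 and loxP pairs, with the two sites on each side of the insert in opposing orientation. The coding sequence lies in the forward, sense orientation relative to the promoter (DO, as opposed to the inverted DIO layout). Cells without Cre therefore express the opsin. In Cre-expressing cells, recombination inverts the insert and locks it in the antisense orientation, switching expression off. The vector is used to target light-driven excitation to Cre-negative neurons in Cre driver animals.
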