Addgene plasmid #37086: pAAV-Ef1a-DO-ChETA-EYFP-WPRE-pA
Purpose: Expresses ChETA-EYFP in cells lacking Cre (Cre-Off), for optogenetic excitation
Depositing lab: Bernardo Sabatini. Depositing organization: Harvard Medical School. Publication: Novel recombinant adeno-associated viruses for Cre activated and inactivated transgene expression in neurons. Saunders A, Johnson CA, Sabatini BL. Front Neural Circuits. 2012 Jul 27;6:47. doi: 10.3389/fncir.2012.00047. eCollection 2012. PubMed 22866029.
Backbone
  Vector backbone: pAAV-Ef1a-DIO-hChR2(H134R)-mCherry-WPRE-pA
  Backbone manufacturer: K. Deisseroth Lab
  Backbone size w/o insert (bp): 5607
  Total vector size (bp): 7268
  Vector type: AAV, Cre/Lox ; Cre-Off
Growth in bacteria
  Bacterial resistance: Ampicillin, 100 μg/mL
  Growth temperature: 37°C
  Growth strain: Stbl3
  Copy number: Unknown
Gene/Insert
  Gene/Insert name: ChETA-YFP
  Species: Synthetic
  Insert size (bp): 1661
  Promoter: EF1a
  Tag / fusion protein: EYFP (C terminal on insert)
  Cloning method: Restriction Enzyme; 5′ cloning site Asc1 (not destroyed); 3′ cloning site Nhe1 (not destroyed)
  Sequencing primers: 5′ CTTCCATTTCAGGTGTCGTG; 3′ GCAGCGTATCCACATAGCG
Resource information
  A portion of this plasmid was derived from a plasmid made by: Karl Deisseroth Lab, Stanford Univ.
Terms and licenses: Academic/Nonprofit Terms; Industry Terms: Not Available to Industry
How to cite: pAAV-Ef1a-DO-ChETA-EYFP-WPRE-pA was a gift from Bernardo Sabatini (Addgene plasmid # 37086 ; http://n2t.net/addgene:37086 ; RRID:Addgene_37086)
