>Addgene plasmid #37086 | pAAV-Ef1a-DO-ChETA-EYFP-WPRE-pA | addgene partial sequence | sequence record 47495 | EF1a-fwd
GAAACCTCTTAATAACTTCGTATAGCATACATTATACGAAGTTATGGCGCGCCTTATCTAGATTTAGCCA
CCATGGACTATGGCGGCGCTTTGTCTGCCGTCGGACGCGAACTTTTGTTCGTTACTAATCCTGTGGTGGT
GAACGGGTCCGTCCTGGTCCCTGAGGATCAATGTTACTGTGCCGGATGGATTGAATCTCGCGGCACGAAC
GGCGCTCAGACCGCGTCAAATGTCCTGCAGTGGCTTGCAGCAGGATTCAGCATTTTGCTGCTGATGTTCT
ATGCCTACCAAACCTGGAAATCTACATGCGGCTGGGAGGAGATCTATGTGTGCGCCATTGAAATGGTTAA
GGTGATTCTCGAGTTCTTTTTTGAGTTTAAGAATCCCTCTATGCTCTACCTTGCCACAGGACACCGGGTG
CAGTGGCTGCGCTATGCAACCTGGCTGCTCACTTGTCCTGTCATCCTTATCCGCCTGAGC
