>Addgene plasmid #37086 | pAAV-Ef1a-DO-ChETA-EYFP-WPRE-pA | addgene partial sequence | sequence record 47499 | WPRE-R 5'-CATAGCGTAAAAGGAGCAACA-3'
TTTTGTAATCCAGAGGTTGATTATCGATAAGCTTGATATCGAATTCATAACTTCGTATAGCATACATTAT
ACGAAGTTATTCTTTGCACCATTCTAAAGAATAACAGTGATAATTTCTGGGTTAAGGCAAATAACTTCGT
ATAGGATACTTTATACGAAGTTATGCTAGCGCTACCGGTCGCCACCGCCACCTTACTTGTACAGCTCGTC
CATGCCGAGAGTGATCCCGGCGGCGGTCACGAACTCCAGCAGGACCATGTGATCGCGCTTCTCGTTGGGG
TCTTTGCTCAGGGCGGACTGGTAGCTCAGGTAGTGGTTGTCGGGCAGCAGCACGGGGCCGTCGCCGATGG
GGGTGTTCTGCTGGTAGTGGTCGGCGAGCTGCACGCTGCCGTCCTCGATGTTGTGGCGGATCTTGAAGTT
CACCTTGATGCCGTTCTTCTGCTTGTCGGCCATGATATAGACGTTGTGGCTGTTGTAGTTGTACTCCAGC
TTGTGCCCCAGGATGTTGCCGTCCTCCTTGAAGTCGATGCCCTTCAGCTCGATGCGGTTCACCAGGGTGT
CGCCCTCGAACTTCACCTCGGCGCGGGTCTTGTAGTTGCCGTCGTCCTTGAAGAAGATGGTGCGCTCCTG
GACGTAGCCTTCGGGCATGGCGGACTTGAAGAAGTCGTGCTGCTTCATGTGGTCGGGGTAGCGGGCGAAG
CACTGCAGGCCGTAGCCGAAGGTGGTCACGAGGGTGGGCCAGGGCACGGGCAGCTTGCCGGTGGTGCAGA
TGAACTTCAGGGTCA
